Addgene plasmid #34579: pMIY-mETV3-Flag
Depositing lab: Peter Murray. Depositing organization: St. Jude Children's Research Hospital. Publication: Cutting edge: A transcriptional repressor and corepressor induced by the STAT3-regulated anti-inflammatory signaling pathway. El Kasmi KC, Smith AM, Williams L, Neale G, Panopoulos AD, Watowich SS, Hacker H, Foxwell BM, Murray PJ. J Immunol. 2007 Dec 1;179(11):7215-9. PubMed 18025162.
Backbone
  Vector backbone: pMIY
  Modifications to backbone: GFP of pMIG has been replaced with YFP
  Vector type: Mammalian Expression, Retroviral
Growth in bacteria
  Bacterial resistance: Ampicillin, 100 μg/mL
  Growth temperature: 37°C
  Growth strain: Stbl3
  Copy number: Unknown
Gene/Insert
  Gene/Insert name: Etv3
  Species: M. musculus (mouse)
  Entrez Gene: Etv3 (a.k.a. AI414410, METS, Pe1)
  Tag / fusion protein: FLAG (C terminal on insert); IRES-YFP (C terminal on backbone)
  Cloning method: Restriction Enzyme; 5′ cloning site none (unknown if destroyed); 3′ cloning site none (unknown if destroyed)
  Sequencing primers: 5′ pLXSN 5'; 3′ IRES-R
Terms and licenses: Academic/Nonprofit Terms; Industry Terms: Not Available to Industry
How to cite: pMIY-mETV3-Flag was a gift from Peter Murray (Addgene plasmid # 34579 ; http://n2t.net/addgene:34579 ; RRID:Addgene_34579)
