[The description below was written by a language model from this plasmid's Addgene catalogue record.]
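Description:
pMIY-mETV3-Flag is a retroviral mammalian expression plasmid built on pMIY, a derivative of the pMIG backbone in which the GFP reporter has been replaced with YFP. It is propagated in bacteria under ampicillin selection; the copy number is not recorded. No feature table accompanies the entry, so the bacterial origin, the LTRs, the packaging signal and the promoter driving the insert are not explicitly stated. In pMIG-type vectors, expression generally comes from the retroviral 5′ LTR, and the region between the LTRs is packaged into viral particles and integrated into target cells.

The payload is mouse Etv3 (also known as METS or Pe1), an ETS-family transcription factor, carrying a C-terminal FLAG epitope for detection or immunoprecipitation with anti-FLAG reagents. Downstream of the insert sits the backbone's IRES-YFP cassette. The internal ribosome entry site allows YFP to be translated from the same bicistronic transcript as Etv3-FLAG as a separate protein rather than a fusion. YFP fluorescence therefore marks transduced cells and roughly tracks transgene expression, allowing them to be identified or sorted by flow cytometry. The insert was introduced by restriction enzyme cloning, but the sites used are not recorded.

The associated publication concerns a transcriptional repressor and corepressor induced by the STAT3-regulated anti-inflammatory signaling pathway. This suggests the construct was used for stable, enforced expression of tagged Etv3 in mammalian cells to examine its repressor function in that pathway.
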