>Addgene plasmid #34579 | pMIY-mETV3-Flag | addgene partial sequence | sequence record 41691 | EGFP-N 5'-CGTCGCCGTCCAGCTCGACCAG-3'
GCTCCTCGCCCTTGCTCACCATGGTATTATCGTGTTTTTCAAAGGAAAACCACGTCCCCGTGGTTCGGGG
GGCCTAGACGTTTTTTTAACCTCGACTAAACACATGTAAAGCATGTGCACCGAGGCCCCAGATCAGATCC
CATACAATGGGGTACCTTCTGGGCATCCTTCAGCCCCTTGTTGAATACGCTTGAGGAGAGCCATTTGACT
CTTTCCACAACTATCCAACTCACAACGTGGCACTGGGGTTGTGCCGCCTTTGCAGGTGTATCTTATACAC
GTGGCTTTTGGCCGCAGAGGCACCTGTCGCCAGGTGGGGGGTTCCGCTGCCTGCAAAGGGTCGCTACAGA
CGTTGTTTGTCTTCAAGAAGCTTCCAGAGGAACTGCTTCCTTCACGACATTCAACAGACCTTGCATTCCT
TTGGCGAGAGGGGAAAGACCCCTAGGAATGCTCGTCAAGAAGACAGGGCCAGGTTTCCGGGCCCTCACAT
TGCCAAAAGACGGCAATATGGTGGAAAATAACATATAGACAAACGCACACCGGCCTTATTCCAAGCGGCT
TCGGCCAGTAACGTTAGGGGGGGGGCGGAATTGATCCCGCTCGAGCAATTGTTACTTGTCATCGTCGTCC
TTGTAGTCAGCATCAGCGGCAGCAGTGGCCGTTGTGGCCAGGCCCTGGGG
