>Addgene plasmid #34579 | pMIY-mETV3-Flag | addgene partial sequence | sequence record 41692 | pLXSN-5
CCCTCACTCCTTCTCTAGGCGCCGGAATTCACCATGAAAGCAGGCTGTAGCATCGTGGAAAAGCCAGAAG
GAGGTGGAGGGTATCAGTTTCCGGATTGGGCCTACAAAGCCGAGTCGTCGCCGGGCTCCCGGCAGATCCA
GCTGTGGCACTTCATCCTGGAACTGCTGCAGAAGGAAGAGTTCCGCCATGTCATCGCCTGGCAGCAGGGA
GAGTACGGGGAGTTTGTCATCAAGGATCCAGATGAAGTGGCTCGCCTCTGGGGCCGCAGGAAGTGCAAAC
CACAGATGAACTATGACAAGCTGAGCCGGGCCCTCAGATACTATTACAACAAGAGGATCCTTCATAAAAC
AAAAGGGAAAAGGTTTACTTACAAGTTTAACTTCAACAAGCTCGTGATGCCCAACTACCCGTTCATCAAC
ATTCGCTCGAGTGGTGTGGTTCCTCAGAGTGCGCCACCAGTGCCAACAGCCTCCTCCCGGTTCCATTTCC
CACCTCTAGACAGCCATTCTCCTACTGGCGATGTGCAACCGGGTCGCTTCTCTGCCAGCTCACTGAGTGC
TTCTGGCCCTGAGTCAGGGGTTACCACTGACAGGAAGGTCGAGCCTTCGGACCTGGAAGATGGCTCGGCC
TCTGACTGGCACCGGGGCATGGACTTCATGCCCTCCCGAAATGCTCTGGGCGGAGGAGCAGTCGGCCACC
AGAAACGCAAGCCTGACATACTGCTTCCTCTCTTCACCCGGCCAGCCATGTACCCTGACCCGCACAGTCC
CTTCGCTATCTCTCCGGTCCCTGGCCGCGGAGGGGTCCTTAATGTCCCCATCTCACCAGCCCTGTCCCTG
ACTCCCACCATGTTCTCCTACAGTCCCTCACCAGGCCTGAGCCCCTT
